Addgene plasmid #226396: pET28.His.3C.Tau2N4R
Purpose: Expresses his-tagged, 3C-cleavable WT 2N4R tau for recombinant protein production in bacteria
Depositing lab: Bradley Hyman. Depositing organization: Massachusetts General Hospital. Publication: Alzheimer disease-associated tau post-translational modification mimics impact tau propagation and uptake. Dickson JR, Sobolewski RGR, Fernandes AR, Cooper JM, Fan Z, Chung M, Donahue C, Oakley DH, Strickland DK, Hyman BT. J Neuropathol Exp Neurol. 2025 Jun 1;84(6):459-470. doi: 10.1093/jnen/nlaf007. PubMed 39984820.
Backbone
  Vector backbone: pET28
  Backbone size w/o insert (bp): 5369
  Vector type: Bacterial Expression
Growth in bacteria
  Bacterial resistance: Kanamycin, 50 μg/mL
  Growth temperature: 37°C
  Growth strain: NEB Stable
  Copy number: Low Copy
Gene/Insert
  Gene/Insert name: Tau2N4R
  Species: H. sapiens (human); synthetic
  Insert size (bp): 1376
  Entrez Gene: MAPT (a.k.a. DDPAC, FTD1, FTDP-17, MAPTL, MSTD, MTBT1, MTBT2, PPND, PPP1R103, TAU, Tau-PHF6, tau-40)
  Tag / fusion protein: His.3C (N terminal on insert)
  Cloning method: Other
Terms and licenses: Academic/Nonprofit Terms; Industry Terms: Not Available to Industry
How to cite: pET28.His.3C.Tau2N4R was a gift from Bradley Hyman (Addgene plasmid # 226396 ; http://n2t.net/addgene:226396 ; RRID:Addgene_226396)
