[The description below was written by a language model from this plasmid's Addgene catalogue record and pLannotate feature annotations shown in this document.]
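Description:
pET28.His.3C.Tau2N4R is a bacterial expression plasmid built on the pET28 backbone for producing recombinant wild-type human tau (MAPT) in its longest 2N4R isoform. The sequenced construct is about 6.6 kb. It is maintained in E. coli through a pBR322/ColE1-type origin accompanied by the bom region and the rop gene, which together account for the low copy number recorded for it, and it is selected with kanamycin through an aminoglycoside phosphotransferase (KanR) gene. An f1 phage origin is also present. The short tetracycline-resistance fragments and the predicted E. coli open reading frame that were annotated are non-functional remnants typical of pBR322-derived backbones.

The tau coding sequence, described as human but synthetic, sits in a standard pET expression cassette: a T7 promoter followed directly by a lac operator, the T7 gene 10 ribosome binding site, and a downstream T7 terminator. The plasmid carries its own lacI gene and promoter, so transcription is repressed until IPTG is added in a host that supplies T7 RNA polymerase. According to the catalogue entry, the protein carries an N-terminal His tag followed by a 3C protease cleavage site, allowing metal-affinity purification and subsequent tag removal. The automated annotation picks up the short His-encoding segment upstream of MAPT (labelled as a fragment of a composite tag) but does not annotate the 3C site separately. A further His-tag fragment detected after the tau sequence probably reflects the backbone's C-terminal tag region, and the record does not say whether it is translated. The plasmid is intended for making purified tau, and the associated work concerns tau propagation and cellular uptake.
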