Features (pLannotate 1.2.2; 20 found; start..end, strand, type, name):
     84..363     -  CDS            TcR (fragment): tetracycline efflux protein; tet; confers resistance to tetracycline
    385..403     +  promoter       T7 promoter: promoter for bacteriophage T7 RNA polymerase
    404..428     +  protein_bind   lac operator: The lac repressor binds to the lac operator to inhibit transcription in E. coli. This inhibition can be relieved by adding lactose or isopropyl-β-D-thiogalactopyranoside (IPTG). lac repressor encoded by lacI
    443..465     +  RBS            RBS: efficient ribosome binding site from bacteriophage T7 gene 10 (Olins and Rangwala, 1989)
    478..495     +  CDS            capTEV™ (fragment): composite tag for in vivo biotinylation, TEV protease cleavage, and 6xHis tagging
    523..1845    +  CDS            MAPT (sequence partly withheld): TAU_SPECI - Experimental evidence at protein level: Swiss-Prot protein existence level 1. Promotes microtubule assembly and stability, and might be involved in the establishment and maintenance of neuronal polarity. The C-terminus binds axonal microtubules while the N-terminus binds neural plasma membrane components, suggesting that tau functions as a linker protein between both. Axonal polarity is predetermined by tau localization (in the neuronal cell) in the domain of the cell body defined by the centrosome. The short isoforms allow plasticity of the cytoskeleton whereas the longer isoforms
   1855..1872    +  CDS            9xHis (fragment): 9xHis affinity tag
   1882..1931    +  CDS            SET1 (fragment): solubility-enhancement tag derived from T7 phage gene 10B
   1939..1986    +  terminator     T7 terminator: transcription terminator for bacteriophage T7 RNA polymerase
   2023..2451    +  rep_origin     f1 ori (sequence partly withheld): f1 bacteriophage origin of replication; arrow indicates direction of (+) strand synthesis
   2504..2561    +  promoter       AmpR promoter (fragment): bla
   2570..3385    -  CDS            KanR: aminoglycoside phosphotransferase; aph(3')-Ia; confers resistance to kanamycin in bacteria or G418 (Geneticin®) in eukaryotes
   3507..4095    +  rep_origin     ori: high-copy-number ColE1/pMB1/pBR322/pUC origin of replication
   4281..4420    -  misc_feature   bom: basis of mobility region from pBR322
   4522..4713    -  CDS            rop: Rop protein, which maintains plasmids at low copy number; rop
   4730..5110    +  CDS            YPB1_ECOLX: Protein predicted: Swiss-Prot protein existence level 4. From Escherichia coli.
   5182..5473    -  CDS            TcR (fragment): tetracycline efflux protein; tet; confers resistance to tetracycline
   5488..5509    -  protein_bind   CAP binding site: CAP binding activates transcription in the presence of cAMP. E. coli catabolite activator protein
   5522..6604    -  CDS            lacI: lac repressor; lacI; The lac repressor binds to the lac operator to inhibit transcription in E. coli. This inhibition can be relieved by adding lactose or isopropyl-β-D-thiogalactopyranoside (IPTG).
   6605..76      -  promoter       lacI promoter (across the origin): lacI
>Addgene plasmid #226396 | pET28.His.3C.Tau2N4R | addgene full sequence | sequence record 450776 | Addgene NGS Result
TCACCACCCTGAATTGACTCTCTTCCGGGCGCTATCATGCCATACCGCGAAAGGTTTTGCGCCATTCGAT
GGTGTCCGGGATCTCGACGCTCTCCCTTATGCGACTCCTGCATTAGGAAGCAGCCCAGTAGTAGGTTGAG
GCCGTTGAGCACCGCCGCCGCAAGGAATGGTGCATGCAAGGAGATGGCGCCCAACAGTCCCCCGGCCACG
GGGCCTGCCACCATACCCACGCCGAAACAAGCGCTCATGAGCCCGAAGTGGCGAGCCCGATCTTCCCCAT
CGGTGATGTCGGCGATATAGGCGCCAGCAACCGCACCTGTGGCGCCGGTGATGCCGGCCACGATGCGTCC
GGCGTAGAGGATCGAGATCTCGATCCCGCGAAATTAATACGACTCACTATAGGGGAATTGTGAGCGGATA
ACAATTCCCCTCTAGAAATAATTTTGTTTAACTTTAAGAAGGAGATATACCATGGAACATCATCATCATC
ATCATCTGGAGGTGCTGTTCCAAGGTCCTCATATGGCTGAGCCCCGCCAGGAGTTCGAAGTGATGGAAGA
TCACGCTGGGACGTACGGGTTGGGGGACAGGAAAGATCAGGGGGGCTACACCATGCACCAAGACCAAGAG
GGTGACACGGACGCTGGCCTGAAAGAATCTCCCCTGCAGACCCCCACTGAGGACGGATCTGAGGAACCGG
GCTCTGAAACCTCTGATGCTAAGAGCACTCCAACAGCGGAAGATGTGACAGCACCCTTAGTGGATGAGGG
AGCTCCCGGCAAGCAGGCTGCCGCGCAGCCCCACACGGAGATCCCAGAAGGAACCACAGCTGAAGAAGCA
GGCATTGGAGACACCCCCAGCCTGGAAGACGAAGCTGCTGGTCACGTGACCCAAGCTCGCATGGTCAGTA
AAAGCAAAGACGGGACTGGAAGCGATGACAAAAAAGCCAAGGGGGCTGATGGTAAAACGAAGATCGCCAC
ACCGCGGGGAGCAGCCCCTCCAGGCCAGAAGGGCCAGGCCAACGCCACCAGGATTCCAGCAAAAACCCCG
CCCGCTCCAAAGACACCACCCAGCTCTGGTGAACCTCCAAAATCAGGGGATCGCAGCGGCTACAGCAGCC
CCGGCTCCCCAGGCACTCCCGGCAGCCGCTCCCGCACCCCGTCCCTTCCAACCCCACCCACCCGGGAGCC
CAAGAAGGTGGCAGTGGTCCGTACTCCACCCAAGTCGCCGTCTTCCGCCAAGAGCCGCCTG
[387 nt withheld, positions 1252-1638]
ACCCACAAGCTGACCTTCCGCGAGAACGCCAAAGCCAAGACAGACCACGGGGCGGAGATCGTGTACAAGT
CGCCAGTGGTGTCTGGGGACACGTCTCCACGGCATCTCAGCAATGTCTCCTCCACCGGCAGCATCGACAT
GGTAGACTCGCCCCAGCTCGCCACGCTAGCTGACGAGGTGTCTGCCTCCCTGGCCAAGCAGGGTTTGTAG
CTCGAGCACCACCACCACCACCACTGAGATCCGGCTGCTAACAAAGCCCGAAAGGAAGCTGAGTTGGCTG
CTGCCACCGCTGAGCAATAACTAGCATAACCCCTTGGGGCCTCTAAACGGGTCTTGAGGGGTTTTTTGCT
GAAAGGAGGAACTATATCCGGATTGGCGAATGGG
[124 nt withheld, positions 2023-2146]
C
[91 nt withheld, positions 2148-2238]
A
[49 nt withheld, positions 2240-2288]
CCTTTGACGTTGGAGTCCACGTTCTTT
[37 nt withheld, positions 2316-2352]
ACCCTATCTCGGTCTATTCTTTTGATTTATAAGGGATTTTGCCGATTTCGGCCTATTGGTTAAAAAATGA
GCTGATTTAACAAAAATTTAACGCGAATTTTAACAAAATATTAACGCTTACAATTTAGGTGGCACTTTTC
GGGGAAATGTGCGCGGAACCCCTATTTGTTTATTTTTCTAAATACATTCAAATATGTATCCGCTCATGAA
TTAATTCTTAGAAAAACTCATCGAGCATCAAATGAAACTGCAATTTATTCATATCAGGATTATCAATACC
ATATTTTTGAAAAAGCCGTTTCTGTAATGAAGGAGAAAACTCACCGAGGCAGTTCCATAGGATGGCAAGA
TCCTGGTATCGGTCTGCGATTCCGACTCGTCCAACATCAATACAACCTATTAATTTCCCCTCGTCAAAAA
TAAGGTTATCAAGTGAGAAATCACCATGAGTGACGACTGAATCCGGTGAGAATGGCAAAAGTTTATGCAT
TTCTTTCCAGACTTGTTCAACAGGCCAGCCATTACGCTCGTCATCAAAATCACTCGCATCAACCAAACCG
TTATTCATTCGTGATTGCGCCTGAGCGAGACGAAATACGCGATCGCTGTTAAAAGGACAATTACAAACAG
GAATCGAATGCAACCGGCGCAGGAACACTGCCAGCGCATCAACAATATTTTCACCTGAATCAGGATATTC
TTCTAATACCTGGAATGCTGTTTTCCCGGGGATCGCAGTGGTGAGTAACCATGCATCATCAGGAGTACGG
ATAAAATGCTTGATGGTCGGAAGAGGCATAAATTCCGTCAGCCAGTTTAGTCTGACCATCTCATCTGTAA
CATCATTGGCAACGCTACCTTTGCCATGTTTCAGAAACAACTCTGGCGCATCGGGCTTCCCATACAATCG
ATAGATTGTCGCACCTGATTGCCCGACATTATCGCGAGCCCATTTATACCCATATAAATCAGCATCCATG
TTGGAATTTAATCGCGGCCTAGAGCAAGACGTTTCCCGTTGAATATGGCTCATAACACCCCTTGTATTAC
TGTTTATGTAAGCAGACAGTTTTATTGTTCATGACCAAAATCCCTTAACGTGAGTTTTCGTTCCACTGAG
CGTCAGACCCCGTAGAAAAGATCAAAGGATCTTCTTGAGATCCTTTTTTTCTGCGCGTAATCTGCTGCTT
GCAAACAAAAAAACCACCGCTACCAGCGGTGGTTTGTTTGCCGGATCAAGAGCTACCAACTCTTTTTCCG
AAGGTAACTGGCTTCAGCAGAGCGCAGATACCAAATACTGTCCTTCTAGTGTAGCCGTAGTTAGGCCACC
ACTTCAAGAACTCTGTAGCACCGCCTACATACCTCGCTCTGCTAATCCTGTTACCAGTGGCTGCTGCCAG
TGGCGATAAGTCGTGTCTTACCGGGTTGGACTCAAGACGATAGTTACCGGATAAGGCGCAGCGGTCGGGC
TGAACGGGGGGTTCGTGCACACAGCCCAGCTTGGAGCGAACGACCTACACCGAACTGAGATACCTACAGC
GTGAGCTATGAGAAAGCGCCACGCTTCCCGAAGGGAGAAAGGCGGACAGGTATCCGGTAAGCGGCAGGGT
CGGAACAGGAGAGCGCACGAGGGAGCTTCCAGGGGGAAACGCCTGGTATCTTTATAGTCCTGTCGGGTTT
CGCCACCTCTGACTTGAGCGTCGATTTTTGTGATGCTCGTCAGGGGGGCGGAGCCTATGGAAAAACGCCA
GCAACGCGGCCTTTTTACGGTTCCTGGCCTTTTGCTGGCCTTTTGCTCACATGTTCTTTCCTGCGTTATC
CCCTGATTCTGTGGATAACCGTATTACCGCCTTTGAGTGAGCTGATACCGCTCGCCGCAGCCGAACGACC
GAGCGCAGCGAGTCAGTGAGCGAGGAAGCGGAAGAGCGCCTGATGCGGTATTTTCTCCTTACGCATCTGT
GCGGTATTTCACACCGCAATGGTGCACTCTCAGTACAATCTGCTCTGATGCCGCATAGTTAAGCCAGTAT
ACACTCCGCTATCGCTACGTGACTGGGTCATGGCTGCGCCCCGACACCCGCCAACACCCGCTGACGCGCC
CTGACGGGCTTGTCTGCTCCCGGCATCCGCTTACAGACAAGCTGTGACCGTCTCCGGGAGCTGCATGTGT
CAGAGGTTTTCACCGTCATCACCGAAACGCGCGAGGCAGCTGCGGTAAAGCTCATCAGCGTGGTCGTGAA
GCGATTCACAGATGTCTGCCTGTTCATCCGCGTCCAGCTCGTTGAGTTTCTCCAGAAGCGTTAATGTCTG
GCTTCTGATAAAGCGGGCCATGTTAAGGGCGGTTTTTTCCTGTTTGGTCACTGATGCCTCCGTGTAAGGG
GGATTTCTGTTCATGGGGGTAATGATACCGATGAAACGAGAGAGGATGCTCACGATACGGGTTACTGATG
ATGAACATGCCCGGTTACTGGAACGTTGTGAGGGTAAACAACTGGCGGTATGGATGCGGCGGGACCAGAG
AAAAATCACTCAGGGTCAATGCCAGCGCTTCGTTAATACAGATGTAGGTGTTCCACAGGGTAGCCAGCAG
CATCCTGCGATGCAGATCCGGAACATAATGGTGCAGGGCGCTGACTTCCGCGTTTCCAGACTTTACGAAA
CACGGAAACCGAAGACCATTCATGTTGTTGCTCAGGTCGCAGACGTTTTGCAGCAGCAGTCGCTTCACGT
TCGCTCGCGTATCGGTGATTCATTCTGCTAACCAGTAAGGCAACCCCGCCAGCCTAGCCGGGTCCTCAAC
GACAGGAGCACGATCATGCGCACCCGTGGGGCCGCCATGCCGGCGATAATGGCCTGCTTCTCGCCGAAAC
GTTTGGTGGCGGGACCAGTGACGAAGGCTTGAGCGAGGGCGTGCAAGATTCCGAATACCGCAAGCGACAG
GCCGATCATCGTCGCGCTCCAGCGAAAGCGGTCCTCGCCGAAAATGACCCAGAGCGCTGCCGGCACCTGT
CCTACGAGTTGCATGATAAAGAAGACAGTCATAAGTGCGGCGACGATAGTCATGCCCCGCGCCCACCGGA
AGGAGCTGACTGGGTTGAAGGCTCTCAAGGGCATCGGTCGAGATCCCGGTGCCTAATGAGTGAGCTAACT
TACATTAATTGCGTTGCGCTCACTGCCCGCTTTCCAGTCGGGAAACCTGTCGTGCCAGCTGCATTAATGA
ATCGGCCAACGCGCGGGGAGAGGCGGTTTGCGTATTGGGCGCCAGGGTGGTTTTTCTTTTCACCAGTGAG
ACGGGCAACAGCTGATTGCCCTTCACCGCCTGGCCCTGAGAGAGTTGCAGCAAGCGGTCCACGCTGGTTT
GCCCCAGCAGGCGAAAATCCTGTTTGATGGTGGTTAACGGCGGGATATAACATGAGCTGTCTTCGGTATC
GTCGTATCCCACTACCGAGATATCCGCACCAACGCGCAGCCCGGACTCGGTAATGGCGCGCATTGCGCCC
AGCGCCATCTGATCGTTGGCAACCAGCATCGCAGTGGGAACGATGCCCTCATTCAGCATTTGCATGGTTT
GTTGAAAACCGGACATGGCACTCCAGTCGCCTTCCCGTTCCGCTATCGGCTGAATTTGATTGCGAGTGAG
ATATTTATGCCAGCCAGCCAGACGCAGACGCGCCGAGACAGAACTTAATGGGCCCGCTAACAGCGCGATT
TGCTGGTGACCCAATGCGACCAGATGCTCCACGCCCAGTCGCGTACCGTCTTCATGGGAGAAAATAATAC
TGTTGATGGGTGTCTGGTCAGAGACATCAAGAAATAACGCCGGAACATTAGTGCAGGCAGCTTCCACAGC
AATGGCATCCTGGTCATCCAGCGGATAGTTAATGATCAGCCCACTGACGCGTTGCGCGAGAAGATTGTGC
ACCGCCGCTTTACAGGCTTCGACGCCGCTTCGTTCTACCATCGACACCACCACGCTGGCACCCAGTTGAT
CGGCGCGAGATTTAATCGCCGCGACAATTTGCGACGGCGCGTGCAGGGCCAGACTGGAGGTGGCAACGCC
AATCAGCAACGACTGTTTGCCCGCCAGTTGTTGTGCCACGCGGTTGGGAATGTAATTCAGCTCCGCCATC
GCCGCTTCCACTTTTTCCCGCGTTTTCGCAGAAACGTGGCTGGCCTGGTTCACCACGCGGGAAACGGTCT
GATAAGAGACACCGGCATACTCTGCGACATCGTATAACGTTACTGGTTTCACAT
